>Addgene plasmid #25138 | CAPN9 (2P0R) | depositor partial sequence | sequence record 11612 | Author sequence
CCGCAGGCACATCCGGTTCCGAAAGACGCCCGTATCACCCATAGCAGCGGCCAGAGCTTTGAGCAGATGC
GTCAGGAGTGCCTGCAGCGTGGCACCCTGTTTGAGGATGCAGACTTTCCGGCCAGCAATAGCAGCCTGTT
TTATAGCGAGCGTCCGCAGATCCCGTTTGTGTGGAAACGTCCGGGCGAAATCGTGAAAAACCCGGAGTTT
ATTCTGGGCGGTGCCACCCGTACCGATATCTGCCAGGGCGAGCTGGGCGACTGCTGGCTGCTGGCCGCGA
TCGCCAGCCTGACCCTGAATCAGAAAGCACTGGCCCGTGTGATCCCGCAGGACCAGAGCTTTGGCCCGGG
TTATGCCGGCATTTTTCATTTTCAGTTTTGGCAGCATAGCGAGTGGCTGGACGTGGTTATCGATGACCGC
CTGCCGACCTTTCGTGACCGCCTGGTTTTTCTGCATAGCGCCGACCATAATGAGTTTTGGAGCGCCCTGC
TGGAAAAAGCCTATGCCAAACTGAATGGCAGCTATGAAGCGCTGAAAGGCGGTAGCGCCATCGAGGCGAT
GGAAGACTTTACCGGCGGTGTGGCAGAGACCTTTCAGACCAAAGAGGCCCCGGAGAACTTTTATGAGATT
CTGGAGAAAGCGCTGAAACGTGGCAGCCTGCTGGGCTGCTTTATTGATACCCGTAGCGCGGCAGAAAGCG
AGGCCCGTACCCCGTTTGGTCTGATTAAAGGTCATGCCTATAGCGTGACCGGCATTGACCAGGTGAGCTT
TCGTGGCCAGCGTATCGAGCTGATCCGTATCCGTAACCCGTGGGGCCAGGTTGAGTGGAACGGCAGCTGG
AGCGACAGCAGCCCGGAGTGGCGTAGCGTTGGTCCGGCGGAGCAGAAACGTCTGTGCCATACCGCGCTGG
ATGACGGCGAATTTTGGATGGCGTTTAAAGACTTTAAAGCCCATTTTGATAAAGTGGAGATCTGCAACCT
GACCCCGGATGCC
