>Addgene plasmid #25138 | CAPN9 (2P0R) | addgene partial sequence | sequence record 31214 | 25138 with T7
AATTCCTCTGAATATTTTGTTTACTTTAAGAAGGAGATATACCATGGGCAGCAGCCATCATCATCATCAT
CACAGCAGCGGCCTGGTTCCGCGTGGTAGTCCGCAGGCACATCCGGTTCCGAAAGACGCCCGTATCACCC
ATAGCAGCGGCCAGAGCTTTGAGCAGATGCGTCAGGAGTGCCTGCAGCGTGGCACCCTGTTTGAGGATGC
AGACTTTCCGGCCAGCAATAGCAGCCTGTTTTATAGCGAGCGTCCGCAGATCCCGTTTGTGTGGAAACGT
CCGGGCGAAATCGTGAAAAACCCGGAGTTTATTCTGGGCGGTGCCACCCGTACCGATATCTGCCAGGGCG
AGCTGGGCGACTGCTGGCTGCTGGCCGCGATCGCCAGCCTGACCCTGAATCAGAAAGCACTGGCCCGTGT
GATCCCGCAGGACCAGAGCTTTGGCCCGGGTTATGCCGGCATTTTTCATTTTCAGTTTTGGCAGCATAGC
GAGTGGCTGGACGTGGTTATCGATGACCGCCTGCCGACCTTTCGTGACCGCCTGGTTTTTCTGCATAGCG
CCGACCATAATGAGTTTTGGAGCGCCCTGCTGGAAAAAGCCTATGCCAAACTGAATGGCAGCTATGAAGC
GCTGAAAGGCGGTAGCGCCATCGAGGCGATGGAAGACTTTACCGGCGGTGTGGCAGAGACCTTTCAGACC
AAAGAGGCCCCGGAGAACTTTTATGAGATTCTGGAGAAAGCGCTGAAACGTGGCAGCCTGCTGGGCTGCT
TTATTGATACCCGTAGCGCGGCAGAAAGCGAGGCCCGTACCCCGTTTGGTCTGATTAAAGGTCATGCCTA
TAGCGTGACCGGCATTGACCAGGTGAGCTTTCGTGGCCAGCGTATCGAGCTGATCCGTATCCGTAA
