[The description below was written by a language model from this plasmid's Addgene catalogue record.]
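Description:
CAPN9 (2P0R) is a bacterial expression plasmid built on pET28a-LIC, a ligation-independent-cloning derivative of the pET28a vector produced by a structural genomics group. The backbone is listed at 7328 bp without the insert. The plasmid is maintained in E. coli as a low-copy construct under kanamycin selection, with a standard cloning strain recorded for propagation. No feature table accompanies the record, so the promoter, origin of replication and other backbone elements are not explicitly annotated. The listed sequencing primers (T7 forward and T7 terminator) do fit the usual pET arrangement, in which the insert sits between a T7 promoter and T7 terminator and is expressed in host strains that supply T7 RNA polymerase.

The insert is a 993 bp fragment of human CAPN9, which encodes calpain-9 (also known as GC36 or nCL-4), a member of the calcium-dependent cysteine protease family. The insert name, capn09.010.340, suggests a truncated construct spanning roughly residues 10 to 340, and the record itself cautions that the insert may not be the full open reading frame. That length corresponds to about 330 codons, so this is a defined domain fragment, not the whole protein. A His tag is fused at the N terminus, allowing the recombinant protein to be purified by immobilised metal affinity chromatography. Although the backbone is designed for ligation-independent cloning, the recorded cloning method is restriction enzyme.

The stated purpose is recombinant protein production in bacteria for structure determination, and the construct is linked to the deposited structure 2P0R in the Protein Data Bank.
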