Addgene plasmid #25138: CAPN9 (2P0R)
Purpose: Bacterial expression for structure determination; may not be full ORF
Depositing lab: Cheryl Arrowsmith. Depositing organization: University of Toronto.
Backbone
  Vector backbone: pET28a-LIC
  Backbone manufacturer: SGC
  Backbone size w/o insert (bp): 7328
  Vector type: Bacterial Expression
Growth in bacteria
  Bacterial resistance: Kanamycin, 50 μg/mL
  Growth temperature: 37°C
  Growth strain: DH5alpha
  Copy number: Low Copy
Gene/Insert
  Gene/Insert name: capn09.010.340 (alt names: PDB: 2P0R; calpain-9)
  Species: H. sapiens (human)
  Insert size (bp): 993
  Entrez Gene: CAPN9 (a.k.a. GC36, nCL-4)
  Tag / fusion protein: His (N terminal on insert)
  Cloning method: Restriction Enzyme
  Sequencing primers: 5′ T7; 3′ T7-term
Terms and licenses: Academic/Nonprofit Terms; Industry Terms: Not Available to Industry
Depositor comments: PDB: 2P0R. http://www.thesgc.org/structures/2P0R/ .
How to cite: CAPN9 (2P0R) was a gift from Cheryl Arrowsmith (Addgene plasmid # 25138 ; http://n2t.net/addgene:25138 ; RRID:Addgene_25138)
